>Addgene plasmid #77610 | MAP4K1 gRNA (BRDN0001147227) | addgene full sequence | sequence record 188098 | Addgene Assembled Sequence
CCCGGGTGCAAAGATGGATAAAGTTTTAAACAGAGAGGAATCTTTGCAGCTAATGGACCTTCTAGGTCTT
GAAAGGAGTGGGAATTGGCTCCGGTGCCCGTCAGTGGGCAGAGCGCACATCGCCCACAGTCCCCGAGAAG
TTGGGGGGAGGGGTCGGCAATTGATCCGGTGCCTAGAGAAGGTGGCGCGGGGTAAACTGGGAAAGTGATG
TCGTGTACTGGCTCCGCCTTTTTCCCGAGGGTGGGGGAGAACCGTATATAAGTGCAGTAGTCGCCGTGAA
CGTTCTTTTTCGCAACGGGTTTGCCGCCAGAACACAGGTAAGTGCCGTGTGTGGTTCCCGCGGGCCTGGC
CTCTTTACGGGTTATGGCCCTTGCGTGCCTTGAATTACTTCCACCTGGCTGCAGTACGTGATTCTTGATC
CCGAGCTTCGGGTTGGAAGTGGGTGGGAGAGTTCGAGGCCTTGCGCTTAAGGAGCCCCTTCGCCTCGTGC
TTGAGTTGAGGCCTGGCCTGGGCGCTGGGGCCGCCGCGTGCGAATCTGGTGGCACCTTCGCGCCTGTCTC
GCTGCTTTCGATAAGTCTCTAGCCATTTAAAATTTTTGATGACCTGCTGCGACGCTTTTTTTCTGGCAAG
ATAGTCTTGTAAATGCGGGCCAAGATCTGCACACTGGTATTTCGGTTTTTGGGGCCGCGGGCGGCGACGG
GGCCCGTGCGTCCCAGCGCACATGTTCGGCGAGGCGGGGCCTGCGAGCGCGGCCACCGAGAATCGGACGG
GGGTAGTCTCAAGCTGGCCGGCCTGCTCTGGTGCCTGGCCTCGCGCCGCCGTGTATCGCCCCGCCCTGGG
CGGCAAGGCTGGCCCGGTCGGCACCAGTTGCGTGAGCGGAAAGATGGCCGCTTCCCGGCCCTGCTGCAGG
GAGCTCAAAATGGAGGACGCGGCGCTCGGGAGAGCGGGCGGGTGAGTCACCCACACAAAGGAAAAGGGCC
TTTCCGTCCTCAGCCGTCGCTTCATGTGACTCCACGGAGTACCGGGCGCCGTCCAGGCACCTCGATTAGT
TCTCGAGCTTTTGGAGTACGTCGTCTTTAGGTTGGGGGGAGGGGTTTTATGCGATGGAGTTTCCCCACAC
TGAGTGGGTGGAGACTGAAGTTAGGCCAGCTTGGCACTTGATGTAATTCTCCTTGGAATTTGCCCTTTTT
GAGTTTGGATCTTGGTTCATTCTCAAGCCTCAGACAGTGGTTCAAAGTTTTTTTCTTCCATTTCAGGTGT
CGTGACGTACGGCCACCATGACCGAGTACAAGCCCACGGTGCGCCTCGCCACCCGCGACGACGTCCCCAG
GGCCGTACGCACCCTCGCCGCCGCGTTCGCCGACTACCCCGCCACGCGCCACACCGTCGATCCGGACCGC
CACATCGAGCGGGTCACCGAGCTGCAAGAACTCTTCCTCACGCGCGTCGGGCTCGACATCGGCAAGGTGT
GGGTCGCGGACGACGGCGCCGCCGTGGCGGTCTGGACCACGCCGGAGAGCGTCGAAGCGGGGGCGGTGTT
CGCCGAGATCGGCCCGCGCATGGCCGAGTTGAGCGGTTCCCGGCTGGCCGCGCAGCAACAGATGGAAGGC
CTCCTGGCGCCGCACCGGCCCAAGGAGCCCGCGTGGTTCCTGGCCACCGTCGGAGTCTCGCCCGACCACC
AGGGCAAGGGTCTGGGCAGCGCCGTCGTGCTCCCCGGAGTGGAGGCGGCCGAGCGCGCCGGGGTGCCCGC
CTTCCTGGAGACCTCCGCGCCCCGCAACCTCCCCTTCTACGAGCGGCTCGGCTTCACCGTCACCGCCGAC
GTCGAGGTGCCCGAAGGACCGCGCACCTGGTGCATGACCCGCAAGCCCGGTGCCTGAACGCGTTAAGTCG
ACAATCAACCTCTGGATTACAAAATTTGTGAAAGATTGACTGGTATTCTTAACTATGTTGCTCCTTTTAC
GCTATGTGGATACGCTGCTTTAATGCCTTTGTATCATGCTATTGCTTCCCGTATGGCTTTCATTTTCTCC
TCCTTGTATAAATCCTGGTTGCTGTCTCTTTATGAGGAGTTGTGGCCCGTTGTCAGGCAACGTGGCGTGG
TGTGCACTGTGTTTGCTGACGCAACCCCCACTGGTTGGGGCATTGCCACCACCTGTCAGCTCCTTTCCGG
GACTTTCGCTTTCCCCCTCCCTATTGCCACGGCGGAACTCATCGCCGCCTGCCTTGCCCGCTGCTGGACA
GGGGCTCGGCTGTTGGGCACTGACAATTCCGTGGTGTTGTCGGGGAAATCATCGTCCTTTCCTTGGCTGC
TCGCCTGTGTTGCCACCTGGATTCTGCGCGGGACGTCCTTCTGCTACGTCCCTTCGGCCCTCAATCCAGC
GGACCTTCCTTCCCGCGGCCTGCTGCCGGCTCTGCGGCCTCTTCCGCGTCTTCGCCTTCGCCCTCAGACG
AGTCGGATCTCCCTTTGGGCCGCCTCCCCGCGTCGACTTTAAGACCAATGACTTACAAGGCAGCTGTAGA
TCTTAGCCACTTTTTAAAAGAAAAGGGGGGACTGGAAGGGCTAATTCACTCCCAACGAAGACAAGATCTG
CTTTTTGCTTGTACTGGGTCTCTCTGGTTAGACCAGATCTGAGCCTGGGAGCTCTCTGGCTAACTAGGGA
ACCCACTGCTTAAGCCTCAATAAAGCTTGCCTTGAGTGCTTCAAGTAGTGTGTGCCCGTCTGTTGTGTGA
CTCTGGTAACTAGAGATCCCTCAGACCCTTTTAGTCAGTGTGGAAAATCTCTAGCAGTACGTATAGTAGT
TCATGTCATCTTATTATTCAGTATTTATAACTTGCAAAGAAATGAATATCAGAGAGTGAGAGGAACTTGT
TTATTGCAGCTTATAATGGTTACAAATAAAGCAATAGCATCACAAATTTCACAAATAAAGCATTTTTTTC
ACTGCATTCTAGTTGTGGTTTGTCCAAACTCATCAATGTATCTTATCATGTCTGGCTCTAGCTATCCCGC
CCCTAACTCCGCCCATCCCGCCCCTAACTCCGCCCAGTTCCGCCCATTCTCCGCCCCATGGCTGACTAAT
TTTTTTTATTTATGCAGAGGCCGAGGCCGCCTCGGCCTCTGAGCTATTCCAGAAGTAGTGAGGAGGCTTT
TTTGGAGGCCTAGGGACGTACCCAATTCGCCCTATAGTGAGTCGTATTACGCGCGCTCACTGGCCGTCGT
TTTACAACGTCGTGACTGGGAAAACCCTGGCGTTACCCAACTTAATCGCCTTGCAGCACATCCCCCTTTC
GCCAGCTGGCGTAATAGCGAAGAGGCCCGCACCGATCGCCCTTCCCAACAGTTGCGCAGCCTGAATGGCG
AATGGG
[124 nt withheld, positions 3367-3490]
C
[91 nt withheld, positions 3492-3582]
A
[49 nt withheld, positions 3584-3632]
CCTTTGACGTTGGAGTCCACGTTCTTT
[37 nt withheld, positions 3660-3696]
ACCCTATCTCGGTCTATTCTTTTGATTTATAAGGGATTTTGCCGATTTCGGCCTATTGGTTAAAAAATGA
GCTGATTTAACAAAAATTTAACGCGAATTTTAACAAAATATTAACGCTTACAATTTAGGTGGCACTTTTC
GGGGAAATGTGCGCGGAACCCCTATTTGTTTATTTTTCTAAATACATTCAAATATGTATCCGCTCATGAG
ACAATAACCCTGATAAATGCTTCAATAATATTGAAAAAGGAAGAGTATGAGTATTCAACATTTCCGTGTC
GCCCTTATTCCCTTTTTTGCGGCATTTTGCCTTCCTGTTTTTGCTCACCCAGAAACGCTGGTGAAAGTAA
AAGATGCTGAAGATCAGTTGGGTGCACGAGTGGGTTACATCGAACTGGATCTCAACAGCGGTAAGATCCT
TGAGAGTTTTCGCCCCGAAGAACGTTTTCCAATGATGAGCACTTTTAAAGTTCTGCTATGTGGCGCGGTA
TTATCCCGTATTGACGCCGGGCAAGAGCAACTCGGTCGCCGCATACACTATTCTCAGAATGACTTGGTTG
AGTACTCACCAGTCACAGAAAAGCATCTTACGGATGGCATGACAGTAAGAGAATTATGCAGTGCTGCCAT
AACCATGAGTGATAACACTGCGGCCAACTTACTTCTGACAACGATCGGAGGACCGAAGGAGCTAACCGCT
TTTTTGCACAACATGGGGGATCATGTAACTCGCCTTGATCGTTGGGAACCGGAGCTGAATGAAGCCATAC
CAAACGACGAGCGTGACACCACGATGCCTGTAGCAATGGCAACAACGTTGCGCAAACTATTAACTGGCGA
ACTACTTACTCTAGCTTCCCGGCAACAATTAATAGACTGGATGGAGGCGGATAAAGTTGCAGGACCACTT
CTGCGCTCGGCCCTTCCGGCTGGCTGGTTTATTGCTGATAAATCTGGAGCCGGTGAGCGTGGGTCTCGCG
GTATCATTGCAGCACTGGGGCCAGATGGTAAGCCCTCCCGTATCGTAGTTATCTACACGACGGGGAGTCA
GGCAACTATGGATGAACGAAATAGACAGATCGCTGAGATAGGTGCCTCACTGATTAAGCATTGGTAACTG
TCAGACCAAGTTTACTCATATATACTTTAGATTGATTTAAAACTTCATTTTTAATTTAAAAGGATCTAGG
TGAAGATCCTTTTTGATAATCTCATGACCAAAATCCCTTAACGTGAGTTTTCGTTCCACTGAGCGTCAGA
CCCCGTAGAAAAGATCAAAGGATCTTCTTGAGATCCTTTTTTTCTGCGCGTAATCTGCTGCTTGCAAACA
AAAAAACCACCGCTACCAGCGGTGGTTTGTTTGCCGGATCAAGAGCTACCAACTCTTTTTCCGAAGGTAA
CTGGCTTCAGCAGAGCGCAGATACCAAATACTGTTCTTCTAGTGTAGCCGTAGTTAGGCCACCACTTCAA
GAACTCTGTAGCACCGCCTACATACCTCGCTCTGCTAATCCTGTTACCAGTGGCTGCTGCCAGTGGCGAT
AAGTCGTGTCTTACCGGGTTGGACTCAAGACGATAGTTACCGGATAAGGCGCAGCGGTCGGGCTGAACGG
GGGGTTCGTGCACACAGCCCAGCTTGGAGCGAACGACCTACACCGAACTGAGATACCTACAGCGTGAGCT
ATGAGAAAGCGCCACGCTTCCCGAAGGGAGAAAGGCGGACAGGTATCCGGTAAGCGGCAGGGTCGGAACA
GGAGAGCGCACGAGGGAGCTTCCAGGGGGAAACGCCTGGTATCTTTATAGTCCTGTCGGGTTTCGCCACC
TCTGACTTGAGCGTCGATTTTTGTGATGCTCGTCAGGGGGGCGGAGCCTATGGAAAAACGCCAGCAACGC
GGCCTTTTTACGGTTCCTGGCCTTTTGCTGGCCTTTTGCTCACATGTTCTTTCCTGCGTTATCCCCTGAT
TCTGTGGATAACCGTATTACCGCCTTTGAGTGAGCTGATACCGCTCGCCGCAGCCGAACGACCGAGCGCA
GCGAGTCAGTGAGCGAGGAAGCGGAAGAGCGCCCAATACGCAAACCGCCTCTCCCCGCGCGTTGGCCGAT
TCATTAATGCAGCTGGCACGACAGGTTTCCCGACTGGAAAGCGGGCAGTGAGCGCAACGCAATTAATGTG
AGTTAGCTCACTCATTAGGCACCCCAGGCTTTACACTTTATGCTTCCGGCTCGTATGTTGTGTGGAATTG
TGAGCGGATAACAATTTCACACAGGAAACAGCTATGACCATGATTACGCCAAGCGCGCAATTAACCCTCA
CTAAAGGGAACAAAAGCTGGAGCTGCAAGCTTAATGTAGTCTTATGCAATACTCTTGTAGTCTTGCAACA
TGGTAACGATGAGTTAGCAACATGCCTTACAAGGAGAGAAAAAGCACCGTGCATGCCGATTGGTGGAAGT
AAGGTGGTACGATCGTGCCTTATTAGGAAGGCAACAGACGGGTCTGACATGGATTGGACGAACCACTGAA
TTGCCGCATTGCAGAGATATTGTATTTAAGTGCCTAGCTCGATACATAAACGGGTCTCTCTGGTTAGACC
AGATCTGAGCCTGGGAGCTCTCTGGCTAACTAGGGAACCCACTGCTTAAGCCTCAATAAAGCTTGCCTTG
AGTGCTTCAAGTAGTGTGTGCCCGTCTGTTGTGTGACTCTGGTAACTAGAGATCCCTCAGACCCTTTTAG
TCAGTGTGGAAAATCTCTAGCAGTGGCGCCCGAACAGGGACTTGAAAGCGAAAGGGAAACCAGAGGAGCT
CTCTCGACGCAGGACTCGGCTTGCTGAAGCGCGCACGGCAAGAGGCGAGGGGCGGCGACTGGTGAGTACG
CCAAAAATTTTGACTAGCGGAGGCTAGAAGGAGAGAGATGGGTGCGAGAGCGTCAGTATTAAGCGGGGGA
GAATTAGATCGCGATGGGAAAAAATTCGGTTAAGGCCAGGGGGAAAGAAAAAATATAAATTAAAACATAT
AGTATGGGCAAGCAGGGAGCTAGAACGATTCGCAGTTAATCCTGGCCTGTTAGAAACATCAGAAGGCTGT
AGACAAATACTGGGACAGCTACAACCATCCCTTCAGACAGGATCAGAAGAACTTAGATCATTATATAATA
CAGTAGCAACCCTCTATTGTGTGCATCAAAGGATAGAGATAAAAGACACCAAGGAAGCTTTAGACAAGAT
AGAGGAAGAGCAAAACAAAAGTAAGACCACCGCACAGCAAGCGGCCGCTGATCTTCAGACCTGGAGGAGG
AGATATGAGGGACAATTGGAGAAGTGAATTATATAAATATAAAGTAGTAAAAATTGAACCATTAGGAGTA
GCACCCACCAAGGCAAAGAGAAGAGTGGTGCAGAGAGAAAAAAGAGCAGTGGGAATAGGAGCTTTGTTCC
TTGGGTTCTTGGGAGCAGCAGGAAGCACTATGGGCGCAGCGTCAATGACGCTGACGGTACAGGCCAGACA
ATTATTGTCTGGTATAGTGCAGCAGCAGAACAATTTGCTGAGGGCTATTGAGGCGCAACAGCATCTGTTG
CAACTCACAGTCTGGGGCATCAAGCAGCTCCAGGCAAGAATCCTGGCTGTGGAAAGATACCTAAAGGATC
AACAGCTCCTGGGGATTTGGGGTTGCTCTGGAAAACTCATTTGCACCACTGCTGTGCCTTGGAATGCTAG
TTGGAGTAATAAATCTCTGGAACAGATTTGGAATCACACGACCTGGATGGAGTGGGACAGAGAAATTAAC
AATTACACAAGCTTAATACACTCCTTAATTGAAGAATCGCAAAACCAGCAAGAAAAGAATGAACAAGAAT
TATTGGAATTAGATAAATGGGCAAGTTTGTGGAATTGGTTTAACATAACAAATTGGCTGTGGTATATAAA
ATTATTCATAATGATAGTAGGAGGCTTGGTAGGTTTAAGAATAGTTTTTGCTGTACTTTCTATAGTGAAT
AGAGTTAGGCAGGGATATTCACCATTATCGTTTCAGACCCACCTCCCAACCCCGAGGGGACCCAGAGAGG
GCCTATTTCCCATGATTCCTTCATATTTGCATATACGATACAAGGCTGTTAGAGAGATAATTAGAATTAA
TTTGACTGTAAACACAAAGATATTAGTACAAAATACGTGACGTAGAAAGTAATAATTTCTTGGGTAGTTT
GCAGTTTTAAAATTATGTTTTAAAATGGACTATCATATGCTTACCGTAACTTGAAAGTATTTCGATTTCT
TGGCTTTATATATCTTGTGGAAAGGACGAAACACCGTGGGTGGATCTGATCCGCCGGTTTTAGAGCTAGA
AATAGCAAGTTAAAATAAGGCTAGTCCGTTATCAACTTGAAAAAGTGGCACCGAGTCGGTGCTTTTTTAA
GCTTGGCGTAACTAGATCTTGAGACAAATGGCAGTATTCATCCACAATTTTAAAAGAAAAGGGGGGATTG
GGGGGTACAGTGCAGGGGAAAGAATAGTAGACATAATAGCAACAGACATACAAACTAAAGAATTACAAAA
ACAAATTACAAAAATTCAAAATTTTCGGGTTTATTACAGGGACAGCAGAGATCCACTTTGGCGCCGGCTC
GAGGGGG
Features (pLannotate 1.2.2; 29 found; start..end, strand, type, name):
     14..80      +  CDS            small t antigen (fragment): SV40 (simian virus 40) small t antigen
    106..317     +  promoter       EF-1α core promoter: core promoter for human elongation factor EF-1α
    318..1256    +  intron         EF-1α intron A: intron upstream of the start codon of human EF-1α
   1278..1877    +  CDS            PuroR (fragment): puromycin N-acetyltransferase; pac from Streptomyces; confers resistance to puromycin
   1893..2481    +  misc_feature   WPRE: woodchuck hepatitis virus posttranscriptional regulatory element
   2532..2551    +  misc_feature   cPPT/CTS (fragment): central polypurine tract and central termination sequence of HIV-1
   2553..2786    +  LTR            3' LTR (ΔU3): self-inactivating 3' long terminal repeat (LTR) from HIV-1
   2864..2985    +  polyA_signal   SV40 poly(A) signal: SV40 polyadenylation signal
   3025..3160    +  rep_origin     SV40 ori: SV40 origin of replication
   3181..3199    -  promoter       T7 promoter: promoter for bacteriophage T7 RNA polymerase
   3207..3362    +  CDS            lacZα (fragment): LacZα fragment of β-galactosidase; lacZ fragment
   3367..3795    +  rep_origin     f1 ori (sequence partly withheld): f1 bacteriophage origin of replication; arrow indicates direction of (+) strand synthesis
   3848..3952    +  promoter       AmpR promoter: bla
   3953..4813    +  CDS            AmpR: β-lactamase; bla; confers resistance to ampicillin, carbenicillin, and related antibiotics
   4984..5572    +  rep_origin     ori: high-copy-number ColE1/pMB1/pBR322/pUC origin of replication
   5755..5847    +  CDS            lacI (fragment): lac repressor; lacI; The lac repressor binds to the lac operator to inhibit transcription in E. coli. This inhibition can be relieved by adding lactose or isopropyl-β-D-thiogalactopyranoside (IPTG).
   5860..5881    +  protein_bind   CAP binding site: CAP binding activates transcription in the presence of cAMP. E. coli catabolite activator protein
   5896..5926    +  promoter       lac promoter: promoter for the E. coli lac operon
   5934..5950    +  protein_bind   lac operator: The lac repressor binds to the lac operator to inhibit transcription in E. coli. This inhibition can be relieved by adding lactose or isopropyl-β-D-thiogalactopyranoside (IPTG). lac repressor encoded by lacI
   5995..6013    +  promoter       T3 promoter: promoter for bacteriophage T3 RNA polymerase
   6041..6267    +  promoter       RSV promoter: Rous sarcoma virus enhancer/promoter
   6268..6448    +  LTR            5' LTR (truncated): truncated 5' long terminal repeat (LTR) from HIV-1
   6495..6620    +  misc_feature   HIV-1 Ψ: packaging signal of human immunodeficiency virus type 1
   6604..6967    +  CDS            HIV-1 gag (fragment): gag protein from human immunodeficiency virus 1; gag
   7113..7346    +  misc_feature   RRE: The Rev response element (RRE) of HIV-1 allows for Rev-dependent mRNA export from the nucleus to the cytoplasm.
   7723..7749    +  CDS            Rev (fragment): human immunodeficiency virus 1 (HIV-1) Rev protein; rev; enhances nuclear export of unspliced and incompletely spliced viral mRNAs
   7753..7993    +  promoter       U6 promoter: RNA polymerase III promoter for human U6 snRNA
   8023..8098    +  misc_RNA       gRNA scaffold: guide RNA scaffold for the Streptococcus pyogenes CRISPR/Cas9 system
   8154..8271    +  misc_feature   cPPT/CTS: central polypurine tract and central termination sequence of HIV-1
