[The description below was written by a language model from this plasmid's Addgene catalogue record and pLannotate feature annotations shown in this document.]
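Description:
MAP4K1 gRNA (BRDN0001147227) is a third-generation lentiviral CRISPR guide RNA plasmid built on the lentiGuide-Puro backbone and designed to target human MAP4K1 (also known as HPK1). It is maintained in E. coli as a high-copy plasmid through a ColE1/pUC-type origin with β-lactamase (ampicillin) selection. The backbone also carries an f1 origin, an SV40 origin and poly(A) signal, and remnants of a lac/T7/T3 cloning region.

The lentiviral genome is transcribed in packaging cells from an RSV promoter fused to a truncated HIV-1 5' LTR, which makes it Tat-independent. It contains the Ψ packaging signal with a short gag fragment, the Rev response element for nuclear export of the unspliced genomic RNA, a central polypurine tract, and a self-inactivating ΔU3 3' LTR that silences LTR promoter activity after integration. Within this frame, a human U6 RNA polymerase III promoter drives a single guide RNA consisting of the MAP4K1-specific spacer joined to the Streptococcus pyogenes Cas9 scaffold. A separate EF-1α promoter with its intron A expresses puromycin N-acetyltransferase, followed by a WPRE to enhance transcript expression, so that transduced mammalian cells can be selected with puromycin.

The plasmid does not encode Cas9, so it is meant to be used with a separate Cas9 lentiviral vector or in cells that already express Cas9. There the guide directs cleavage of MAP4K1 for gene knockout. The guide was designed against two MAP4K1 reference transcripts and belongs to a human kinome gRNA collection associated with work on optimized sgRNA design for higher on-target activity and fewer off-target effects.
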