Addgene plasmid #77610: MAP4K1 gRNA (BRDN0001147227)
Purpose: 3rd generation lentiviral gRNA plasmid targeting human MAP4K1
Depositing lab: John Doench & David Root. Depositing organization: Broad Institute. Publication: Optimized sgRNA design to maximize activity and minimize off-target effects of CRISPR-Cas9. Doench JG, Fusi N, Sullender M, Hegde M, Vaimberg EW, Donovan KF, Smith I, Tothova Z, Wilen C, Orchard R, Virgin HW, Listgarten J, Root DE. Nat Biotechnol. 2016 Jan 18. doi: 10.1038/nbt.3437. PubMed 26780180.
Backbone
  Vector backbone: lentiGuide-Puro
  Backbone manufacturer: Zhang Lab (Addgene plasmid # 52963)
  Vector type: Mammalian Expression, Lentiviral, CRISPR
  Selectable markers: Puromycin
Growth in bacteria
  Bacterial resistance: Ampicillin, 100 μg/mL
  Growth temperature: 37°C
  Growth strain: DH5alpha
  Copy number: High Copy
Gene/Insert
  Gene/Insert name: MAP4K1 (alt names: MAP4K1; NM_001042600.2)
  gRNA/shRNA sequence: TGGGTGGATCTGATCCGCCG
  Species: H. sapiens (human)
  Entrez Gene: MAP4K1 (a.k.a. HPK1)
  Promoter: hU6
  Cloning method: Unknown
  Sequencing primers: 5′ U6-F; 3′ pS2-R
Terms and licenses: Academic/Nonprofit Terms; Industry Terms: Not Available to Industry
Depositor comments: The gRNA was designed to target the following Genbank reference sequence(s): NM_001042600.2,NM_007181.5. Note that this plasmid does NOT contain Cas9. It should be used in conjunction with lentiCas9-Blast (Addgene #52962) or otherwise with cell lines already expressing Cas9. Browse the full kinome gRNA library at http://www.addgene.org/pooled-library/broadgpp-human-kinome/ or visit http://www.broadinstitute.org/rnai/public/ for detailed protocols and information.
How to cite: MAP4K1 gRNA (BRDN0001147227) was a gift from John Doench & David Root (Addgene plasmid # 77610 ; http://n2t.net/addgene:77610 ; RRID:Addgene_77610)
