>Addgene plasmid #77610 | MAP4K1 gRNA (BRDN0001147227) | depositor partial sequence | sequence record 145070 | Target Sequence
TGGGTGGATCTGATCCGCCG
