>Addgene plasmid #77610 | MAP4K1 gRNA (BRDN0001147227) | addgene partial sequence | sequence record 188097 | hU6-F
AGAAAGTAATAATTTCTTGGGTAGTTTGCAGTTTTAAAATTATGTTTTAAAATGGACTATCATATGCTTA
CCGTAACTTGAAAGTATTTCGATTTCTTGGCTTTATATATCTTGTGGAAAGGACGAAACACCGTGGGTGG
ATCTGATCCGCCGGTTTTAGAGCTAGAAATAGCAAGTTAAAATAAGGCTAGTCCGTTATCAACTTGAAAA
AGTGGCACCGAGTCGGTGCTTTTTTAAGCTTGGCGTAACTAGATCTTGAGACAAATGGCAGTATTCATCC
ACAATTTTAAAAGAAAAGGGGGGATTGGGGGGTACAGTGCAGGGGAAAGAATAGTAGACATAATAGCAAC
AGACATACAAACTAAAGAATTACAAAAACAAATTACAAAAATTCAAAATTTTCGGGTTTATTACAGGGAC
AGCAGAGATCCACTTTGGCGCCGGCTCGAGGGGGCCCGGGTGCAAAGATGGATAAAGTTTTAAACAGAGA
GGAATCTTTGCAGCTAATGGACCTTCTAGGTCTTGAAAGGAGTGGGAATTGGCTCCGGTGCCCGTCAGTG
GGCAGAGCGC
